Addgene plasmid #65625: pCAG-tagRFP-NLS-HA-Bxb1
Purpose: Vector for cotranslational expression of tagRFP-Bxb1
Depositing lab: Sebastian Bultmann. Depositing organization: Ludwig-Maximilians-Universitaet Muenchen (LMU). Publication: A modular open platform for systematic functional studies under physiological conditions. Mulholland CB, Smets M, Schmidtmann E, Leidescher S, Markaki Y, Hofweber M, Qin W, Manzo M, Kremmer E, Thanisch K, Bauer C, Rombaut P, Herzog F, Leonhardt H, Bultmann S. Nucleic Acids Res. 2015 May 24. pii: gkv550. 10.1093/nar/gkv550 PubMed 26007658.
Backbone
  Vector backbone: pCAG
  Vector type: Mammalian Expression
Growth in bacteria
  Bacterial resistance: Ampicillin, 100 μg/mL
  Growth temperature: 37°C
  Growth strain: JM109
  Copy number: High Copy
Gene/Insert
  Gene/Insert name: Bxb1 integrase
  Promoter: CAG
  Tag / fusion protein: tagRFP (N terminal on insert); SV40 NLS (N terminal on insert); HA (N terminal on insert)
  Cloning method: Unknown
  Sequencing primers: 5′ pCAGGS-5'
Terms and licenses: Academic/Nonprofit Terms; Industry Terms: Not Available to Industry
How to cite: pCAG-tagRFP-NLS-HA-Bxb1 was a gift from Sebastian Bultmann (Addgene plasmid # 65625 ; http://n2t.net/addgene:65625 ; RRID:Addgene_65625)
