[The description below was written by a language model from this plasmid's Addgene catalogue record and pLannotate feature annotations shown in this document.]
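Description:
pCAG-tagRFP-NLS-HA-Bxb1 is a 7,090 bp mammalian expression plasmid built on a pCAG backbone for producing the Bxb1 serine integrase together with a red fluorescent marker. It is maintained in E. coli as a high-copy plasmid through a ColE1/pUC-type origin and selected with ampicillin via the β-lactamase gene. An f1 origin and remnants of a cloning-vector lac region (lacZα and lacI fragments, CAP site, lac promoter and operator) are also present, but they have no evident role in the mammalian payload. No mammalian selection marker is annotated; only a short SV40 promoter fragment is detected.

Expression is driven by the composite CAG promoter, annotated as the CMV immediate-early enhancer, the chicken β-actin promoter and a chimeric β-actin/β-globin intron, which gives strong, broadly active transcription in mammalian cells. A T7 promoter lies just upstream of the coding region. The open reading frame begins with codon-optimized TagRFP, followed according to the catalogue by an SV40 nuclear localization signal and an HA epitope, all N-terminal to Bxb1 integrase, and ends at a bGH polyadenylation signal. The automated annotation detects TagRFP and an HA fragment but does not label the NLS or the integrase itself. The unannotated stretch of about 1.5 kb between the HA tag and the poly(A) signal is presumably where Bxb1 resides. The stated purpose is "cotranslational expression" of tagRFP and Bxb1, but the record does not say whether a self-cleaving peptide separates them or whether they form a direct fusion.

Red fluorescence allows transfected, integrase-expressing cells to be identified or sorted. The NLS directs the enzyme to the nucleus, where Bxb1 catalyses unidirectional attP/attB recombination, and the HA tag permits immunodetection.
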