Features (pLannotate 1.2.2; 17 found; start..end, strand, type, name):
      6..385     +  enhancer       CMV enhancer: human cytomegalovirus immediate early enhancer
    387..664     +  promoter       chicken β-actin promoter: No description available
    665..1673    +  intron         chimeric intron: chimera between introns from chicken β-actin and rabbit β-globin
   1686..1704    +  promoter       T7 promoter: promoter for bacteriophage T7 RNA polymerase
   1710..2420    +  CDS            TagRFP: monomeric derivative of red fluorescent protein from Entacmaea quadricolor (Merzlyak et al., 2007) mammalian codon-optimized
   2463..2483    +  CDS            3xHA (fragment): three tandem HA epitope tags
   4015..4239    +  polyA_signal   bGH poly(A) signal: bovine growth hormone polyadenylation signal
   4243..4264    +  promoter       SV40 promoter (fragment): SV40 enhancer and early promoter
   4310..4464    +  CDS            lacZα (fragment): LacZα fragment of β-galactosidase; lacZ fragment
   4469..4897    +  rep_origin     f1 ori (sequence partly withheld): f1 bacteriophage origin of replication; arrow indicates direction of (+) strand synthesis
   4950..5054    +  promoter       AmpR promoter: bla
   5055..5915    +  CDS            AmpR: β-lactamase; bla; confers resistance to ampicillin, carbenicillin, and related antibiotics
   6086..6674    +  rep_origin     ori: high-copy-number ColE1/pMB1/pBR322/pUC origin of replication
   6857..6949    +  CDS            lacI (fragment): lac repressor; lacI; The lac repressor binds to the lac operator to inhibit transcription in E. coli. This inhibition can be relieved by adding lactose or isopropyl-β-D-thiogalactopyranoside (IPTG).
   6962..6983    +  protein_bind   CAP binding site: CAP binding activates transcription in the presence of cAMP. E. coli catabolite activator protein
   6998..7028    +  promoter       lac promoter: promoter for the E. coli lac operon
   7036..7052    +  protein_bind   lac operator: The lac repressor binds to the lac operator to inhibit transcription in E. coli. This inhibition can be relieved by adding lactose or isopropyl-β-D-thiogalactopyranoside (IPTG). lac repressor encoded by lacI
>Addgene plasmid #65625 | pCAG-tagRFP-NLS-HA-Bxb1 | depositor full sequence | sequence record 121600 | pCAG-tagRFP-NLS-HA-Bxb1 sequence 7090 bps
GATTCGACATTGATTATTGACTAGTTATTAATAGTAATCAATTACGGGGTCATTAGTTCATAGCCCATAT
ATGGAGTTCCGCGTTACATAACTTACGGTAAATGGCCCGCCTGGCTGACCGCCCAACGACCCCCGCCCAT
TGACGTCAATAATGACGTATGTTCCCATAGTAACGCCAATAGGGACTTTCCATTGACGTCAATGGGTGGA
GTATTTACGGTAAACTGCCCACTTGGCAGTACATCAAGTGTATCATATGCCAAGTACGCCCCCTATTGAC
GTCAATGACGGTAAATGGCCCGCCTGGCATTATGCCCAGTACATGACCTTATGGGACTTTCCTACTTGGC
AGTACATCTACGTATTAGTCATCGCTATTACCATGGTCGAGGTGAGCCCCACGTTCTGCTTCACTCTCCC
CATCTCCCCCCCCTCCCCACCCCCAATTTTGTATTTATTTATTTTTTAATTATTTTGTGCAGCGATGGGG
GCGGGGGGGGGGGGGGGGCGCGCGCCAGGCGGGGCGGGGCGGGGCGAGGGGCGGGGCGGGGCGAGGCGGA
GAGGTGCGGCGGCAGCCAATCAGAGCGGCGCGCTCCGAAAGTTTCCTTTTATGGCGAGGCGGCGGCGGCG
GCGGCCCTATAAAAAGCGAAGCGCGCGGCGGGCGGGAGTCGCTGCGTTGCCTTCGCCCCGTGCCCCGCTC
CGCGCCGCCTCGCGCCGCCCGCCCCGGCTCTGACTGACCGCGTTACTCCCACAGGTGAGCGGGCGGGACG
GCCCTTCTCCTCCGGGCTGTAATTAGCGCTTGGTTTAATGACGGCTCGTTTCTTTTCTGTGGCTGCGTGA
AAGCCTTAAAGGGCTCCGGGAGGGCCCTTTGTGCGGGGGGGAGCGGCTCGGGGGGTGCGTGCGTGTGTGT
GTGCGTGGGGAGCGCCGCGTGCGGCCCGCGCTGCCCGGCGGCTGTGAGCGCTGCGGGCGCGGCGCGGGGC
TTTGTGCGCTCCGCGTGTGCGCGAGGGGAGCGCGGCCGGGGGCGGTGCCCCGCGGTGCGGGGGGGCTGCG
AGGGGAACAAAGGCTGCGTGCGGGGTGTGTGCGTGGGGGGGTGAGCAGGGGGTGTGGGCGCGGCGGTCGG
GCTGTAACCCCCCCCTGCACCCCCCTCCCCGAGTTGCTGAGCACGGCCCGGCTTCGGGTGCGGGGCTCCG
TGCGGGGCGTGGCGCGGGGCTCGCCGTGCCGGGCGGGGGGTGGCGGCAGGTGGGGGTGCCGGGCGGGGCG
GGGCCGCCTCGGGCCGGGGAGGGCTCGGGGGAGGGGCGCGGCGGCCCCGGAGCGCCGGCGGCTGTCGAGG
CGCGGCGAGCCGCAGCCATTGCCTTTTATGGTAATCGTGCGAGAGGGCGCAGGGACTTCCTTTGTCCCAA
ATCTGGCGGAGCCGAAATCTGGGAGGCGCCGCCGCACCCCCTCTAGCGGGCGCGGGCGAAGCGGTGCGGC
GCCGGCAGGAAGGAAATGGGCGGGGAGGGCCTTCGTGCGTCGCCGCGCCGCCGTCCCCTTCTCCATCTCC
AGCCTCGGGGCTGCCGCAGGGGGACGGCTGCCTTCGGGGGGGACGGGGCAGGGCGGGGTTCGGCTTCTGG
CGTGTGACCGGCGGCTCTAGAGCCTCTGCTAACCATGTTCATGCCTTCTTCTTTTTCCTACAGATCCTTA
ATTAATAATACGACTCACTATAGGGGGTCATGGTGTCTAAGGGCGAAGAGCTGATTAAGGAGAACATGCA
CATGAAGCTGTACATGGAGGGCACCGTGAACAACCACCACTTCAAGTGCACATCCGAGGGCGAAGGCAAG
CCCTACGAGGGCACCCAGACCATGAGAATCAAGGTGGTCGAGGGCGGCCCTCTCCCCTTCGCCTTCGACA
TCCTGGCTACCAGCTTCATGTACGGCAGCAGAACCTTCATCAACCACACCCAGGGCATCCCCGACTTCTT
TAAGCAGTCCTTCCCTGAGGGCTTCACATGGGAGAGAGTCACCACATACGAAGACGGGGGCGTGCTGACC
GCTACCCAGGACACCAGCCTCCAGGACGGCTGCCTCATCTACAACGTCAAGATCAGAGGGGTGAACTTCC
CATCCAACGGCCCTGTGATGCAGAAGAAAACACTCGGCTGGGAGGCCAACACCGAGATGCTGTACCCCGC
TGACGGCGGCCTGGAAGGCAGAAGCGACATGGCCCTGAAGCTCGTGGGCGGGGGCCACCTGATCTGCAAC
TTCAAGACCACATACAGATCCAAGAAACCCGCTAAGAACCTCAAGATGCCCGGCGTCTACTATGTGGACC
ACAGACTGGAAAGAATCAAGGAGGCCGACAAAGAGACCTACGTCGAGCAGCACGAGGTGGCTGTGGCCAG
ATACTGCGACCTCCCTAGCAAACTGGGGCACAAACTTAATCGACCCGCCACCATGCCAAAAAAGAAAAGA
AAAGTGTATCCCTATGATGTCCCCGATTATGCCGGTTCAAGAGCCCTGGTCGTGATTAGACTGAGCCGAG
TGACAGACGCCACCACAAGTCCCGAGAGACAGCTGGAATCATGCCAGCAGCTCTGTGCTCAGCGGGGTTG
GGATGTGGTCGGCGTGGCAGAGGATCTGGACGTGAGCGGGGCCGTCGATCCATTCGACAGAAAGAGGAGG
CCCAACCTGGCAAGATGGCTCGCTTTCGAGGAACAGCCCTTTGATGTGATCGTCGCCTACAGAGTGGACC
GGCTGACCCGCTCAATTCGACATCTCCAGCAGCTGGTGCATTGGGCTGAGGACCACAAGAAACTGGTGGT
CAGCGCAACAGAAGCCCACTTCGATACTACCACACCTTTTGCCGCTGTGGTCATCGCACTGATGGGCACT
GTGGCCCAGATGGAGCTCGAAGCTATCAAGGAGCGAAACAGGAGCGCAGCCCATTTCAATATTAGGGCCG
GTAAATACAGAGGCTCCCTGCCCCCTTGGGGATATCTCCCTACCAGGGTGGATGGGGAGTGGAGACTGGT
GCCAGACCCCGTCCAGAGAGAGCGGATTCTGGAAGTGTACCACAGAGTGGTCGATAACCACGAACCACTC
CATCTGGTGGCACACGACCTGAATAGACGCGGCGTGCTCTCTCCAAAGGATTATTTTGCTCAGCTGCAGG
GAAGAGAGCCACAGGGAAGAGAATGGAGTGCTACTGCACTGAAGAGATCTATGATCAGTGAGGCTATGCT
GGGTTACGCAACACTCAATGGCAAAACTGTCCGGGACGATGACGGAGCCCCTCTGGTGAGGGCTGAGCCT
ATTCTCACCAGAGAGCAGCTCGAAGCTCTGCGGGCAGAACTGGTCAAGACTAGTCGCGCCAAACCTGCCG
TGAGCACCCCAAGCCTGCTCCTGAGGGTGCTGTTCTGCGCCGTCTGTGGAGAGCCAGCATACAAGTTTGC
CGGCGGAGGGCGCAAACATCCCCGCTATCGATGCAGGAGCATGGGGTTCCCTAAGCACTGTGGAAACGGG
ACAGTGGCCATGGCTGAGTGGGACGCCTTTTGCGAGGAACAGGTGCTGGATCTCCTGGGTGACGCTGAGC
GGCTGGAAAAAGTGTGGGTGGCAGGATCTGACTCCGCTGTGGAGCTGGCAGAAGTCAATGCCGAGCTCGT
GGATCTGACTTCCCTCATCGGATCTCCTGCATATAGAGCTGGGTCCCCACAGAGAGAAGCTCTGGACGCA
CGAATTGCTGCACTCGCTGCTAGACAGGAGGAACTGGAGGGCCTGGAGGCCAGGCCCTCTGGATGGGAGT
GGCGAGAAACCGGACAGAGGTTTGGGGATTGGTGGAGGGAGCAGGACACCGCAGCCAAGAACACATGGCT
GAGATCCATGAATGTCCGGCTCACATTCGACGTGCGCGGTGGCCTGACTCGAACCATCGATTTTGGCGAC
CTGCAGGAGTATGAACAGCACCTGAGACTGGGGTCCGTGGTCGAAAGACTGCACACTGGGATGTCCTAGG
TCAGAGCTCGCTGATCAGCCTCGACTGTGCCTTCTAGTTGCCAGCCATCTGTTGTTTGCCCCTCCCCCGT
GCCTTCCTTGACCCTGGAAGGTGCCACTCCCACTGTCCTTTCCTAATAAAATGAGGAAATTGCATCGCAT
TGTCTGAGTAGGTGTCATTCTATTCTGGGGGGTGGGGTGGGGCAGGACAGCAAGGGGGAGGATTGGGAAG
ACAATAGCAGGCATGCTGGGGATGCGGTGGGCTCTATGGCTTCTGAGGCGGAAAGAACCAGCTGGGGCTC
GAGATCCACTAGTTCTAGCCTCGAGGCTAGAGCGGCCGCCACTGGCCGTCGTTTTACAACGTCGTGACTG
GGAAAACCCTGGCGTTACCCAACTTAATCGCCTTGCAGCACATCCCCCTTTCGCCAGCTGGCGTAATAGC
GAAGAGGCCCGCACCGATCGCCCTTCCCAACAGTTGCGCAGCCTGAATGGCGAATGGG
[124 nt withheld, positions 4469-4592]
C
[91 nt withheld, positions 4594-4684]
A
[49 nt withheld, positions 4686-4734]
CCTTTGACGTTGGAGTCCACGTTCTTT
[37 nt withheld, positions 4762-4798]
ACCCTATCTCGGTCTATTCTTTTGATTTATAAGGGATTTTGCCGATTTCGGCCTATTGGTTAAAAAATGA
GCTGATTTAACAAAAATTTAACGCGAATTTTAACAAAATATTAACGCTTACAATTTAGGTGGCACTTTTC
GGGGAAATGTGCGCGGAACCCCTATTTGTTTATTTTTCTAAATACATTCAAATATGTATCCGCTCATGAG
ACAATAACCCTGATAAATGCTTCAATAATATTGAAAAAGGAAGAGTATGAGTATTCAACATTTCCGTGTC
GCCCTTATTCCCTTTTTTGCGGCATTTTGCCTTCCTGTTTTTGCTCACCCAGAAACGCTGGTGAAAGTAA
AAGATGCTGAAGATCAGTTGGGTGCACGAGTGGGTTACATCGAACTGGATCTCAACAGCGGTAAGATCCT
TGAGAGTTTTCGCCCCGAAGAACGTTTTCCAATGATGAGCACTTTTAAAGTTCTGCTATGTGGCGCGGTA
TTATCCCGTATTGACGCCGGGCAAGAGCAACTCGGTCGCCGCATACACTATTCTCAGAATGACTTGGTTG
AGTACTCACCAGTCACAGAAAAGCATCTTACGGATGGCATGACAGTAAGAGAATTATGCAGTGCTGCCAT
AACCATGAGTGATAACACTGCGGCCAACTTACTTCTGACAACGATCGGAGGACCGAAGGAGCTAACCGCT
TTTTTGCACAACATGGGGGATCATGTAACTCGCCTTGATCGTTGGGAACCGGAGCTGAATGAAGCCATAC
CAAACGACGAGCGTGACACCACGATGCCTGTAGCAATGGCAACAACGTTGCGCAAACTATTAACTGGCGA
ACTACTTACTCTAGCTTCCCGGCAACAATTAATAGACTGGATGGAGGCGGATAAAGTTGCAGGACCACTT
CTGCGCTCGGCCCTTCCGGCTGGCTGGTTTATTGCTGATAAATCTGGAGCCGGTGAGCGTGGGTCTCGCG
GTATCATTGCAGCACTGGGGCCAGATGGTAAGCCCTCCCGTATCGTAGTTATCTACACGACGGGGAGTCA
GGCAACTATGGATGAACGAAATAGACAGATCGCTGAGATAGGTGCCTCACTGATTAAGCATTGGTAACTG
TCAGACCAAGTTTACTCATATATACTTTAGATTGATTTAAAACTTCATTTTTAATTTAAAAGGATCTAGG
TGAAGATCCTTTTTGATAATCTCATGACCAAAATCCCTTAACGTGAGTTTTCGTTCCACTGAGCGTCAGA
CCCCGTAGAAAAGATCAAAGGATCTTCTTGAGATCCTTTTTTTCTGCGCGTAATCTGCTGCTTGCAAACA
AAAAAACCACCGCTACCAGCGGTGGTTTGTTTGCCGGATCAAGAGCTACCAACTCTTTTTCCGAAGGTAA
CTGGCTTCAGCAGAGCGCAGATACCAAATACTGTCCTTCTAGTGTAGCCGTAGTTAGGCCACCACTTCAA
GAACTCTGTAGCACCGCCTACATACCTCGCTCTGCTAATCCTGTTACCAGTGGCTGCTGCCAGTGGCGAT
AAGTCGTGTCTTACCGGGTTGGACTCAAGACGATAGTTACCGGATAAGGCGCAGCGGTCGGGCTGAACGG
GGGGTTCGTGCACACAGCCCAGCTTGGAGCGAACGACCTACACCGAACTGAGATACCTACAGCGTGAGCT
ATGAGAAAGCGCCACGCTTCCCGAAGGGAGAAAGGCGGACAGGTATCCGGTAAGCGGCAGGGTCGGAACA
GGAGAGCGCACGAGGGAGCTTCCAGGGGGAAACGCCTGGTATCTTTATAGTCCTGTCGGGTTTCGCCACC
TCTGACTTGAGCGTCGATTTTTGTGATGCTCGTCAGGGGGGCGGAGCCTATGGAAAAACGCCAGCAACGC
GGCCTTTTTACGGTTCCTGGCCTTTTGCTGGCCTTTTGCTCACATGTTCTTTCCTGCGTTATCCCCTGAT
TCTGTGGATAACCGTATTACCGCCTTTGAGTGAGCTGATACCGCTCGCCGCAGCCGAACGACCGAGCGCA
GCGAGTCAGTGAGCGAGGAAGCGGAAGAGCGCCCAATACGCAAACCGCCTCTCCCCGCGCGTTGGCCGAT
TCATTAATGCAGCTGGCACGACAGGTTTCCCGACTGGAAAGCGGGCAGTGAGCGCAACGCAATTAATGTG
AGTTAGCTCACTCATTAGGCACCCCAGGCTTTACACTTTATGCTTCCGGCTCGTATGTTGTGTGGAATTG
TGAGCGGATAACAATTTCACACAGGAAACAGCTATGACCATGAGGCGCGCCG
