>Addgene plasmid #65625 | pCAG-tagRFP-NLS-HA-Bxb1 | addgene partial sequence | sequence record 121599 | TagRFPmKate-F1 5'-AGGCCGACAAAGAGACCTAC-3'
GCTGTGGCCAGATACTGCGACCTCCCTAGCAAACTGGGGCACAAACTTAATCGACCCGCCACCATGCCAA
AAAAGAAAAGAAAAGTGTATCCCTATGATGTCCCCGATTATGCCGGTTCAAGAGCCCTGGTCGTGATTAG
ACTGAGCCGAGTGACAGACGCCACCACAAGTCCCGAGAGACAGCTGGAATCATGCCAGCAGCTCTGTGCT
CAGCGGGGTTGGGATGTGGTCGGCGTGGCAGAGGATCTGGACGTGAGCGGGGCCGTCGATCCATTCGACA
GAAAGAGGAGGCCCAACCTGGCAAGATGGCTCGCTTTCGAGGAACAGCCCTTTGATGTGATCGTCGCCTA
CAGAGTGGACCGGCTGACCCGCTCAATTCGACATCTCCAGCAGCTGGTGCATTGGGCTGAGGACCACAAG
AAACTGGTGGTCAGCGCAACAGAAGCCCACTTCGATACTACCACACCTTTTGCCGCTGTGGTCATCGCAC
TGATGGGCACTGTGGCCCAGATGGAGCTCGAAGCTATCAAGGAGCGAAACAGGAGCGCAGCCCATTTCAA
TATTAGGGCCGGTAAATACAGAGGCTCCCTGCCCCCTTGGGGATATCTCCCTACCAGGGTGGATGGGGAG
TGGAGACTGGTGCCAGACCCCGTCCAGAGAGAGCGGATTCTGGAAGTGTACCACAGAGTGGTCGATAACC
ACGAACCACTCCATCTGGTGGCACACGACCTGAATAGACGCGGCGTGCTCTCTCCAAAGGATTATTTTGC
TCAGCTGCAGGGAAGAGAGCCACAGGGAAGAGAATGGAGTGCTACTGCACTGAAGAGATCTATGATCAGT
GAGGCTATGCTGGGTTACGCAACACTCAATGGCAAAACTGTCCGGGACGATGACGGAGCCCCTCTGGTGA
GGGCTGAGCCTATTCTCACCAGAGAGCAGCTCGAAGCTCTGCGGGCAGAACTGGTCAAGACTAGTCGCGC
