>Addgene plasmid #65625 | pCAG-tagRFP-NLS-HA-Bxb1 | addgene partial sequence | sequence record 122973 | M13pUC-Fwd 5'-CCCAGTCACGACGTTGTAAAACG-3'
CCTCGAGGCTAGAACTAGTGGATCTCGAGCCCCAGCTGGTTCTTTCCGCCTCAGAAGCCATAGAGCCCAC
CGCATCCCCAGCATGCCTGCTATTGTCTTCCCAATCCTCCCCCTTGCTGTCCTGCCCCACCCCACCCCCC
AGAATAGAATGACACCTACTCAGACAATGCGATGCAATTTCCTCATTTTATTAGGAAAGGACAGTGGGAG
TGGCACCTTCCAGGGTCAAGGAAGGCACGGGGGAGGGGCAAACAACAGATGGCTGGCAACTAGAAGGCAC
AGTCGAGGCTGATCAGCGAGCTCTGACCTAGGACATCCCAGTGTGCAGTCTTTCGACCACGGACCCCAGT
CTCAGGTGCTGTTCATACTCCTGCAGGTCGCCAAAATCGATGGTTCGAGTCAGGCCACCGCGCACGTCGA
ATGTGAGCCGGACATTCATGGATCTCAGCCATGTGTTCTTGGCTGCGGTGTCCTGCTCCCTCCACCAATC
CCCAAACCTCTGTCCGGTTTCTCGCCACTCCCATCCAGAGGGCCTGGCCTCCAGGCCCTCCAGTTCCTCC
TGTCTAGCAGCGAGTGCAGCAATTCGTGCGTCCAGAGCTTCTCTCTGTGGGGACCCAGCTCTATATGCAG
GAGATCCGATGAGGGAAGTCAGATCCACGAGCTCGGCATTGACTTCTGCCAGCTCCACAGCGGAGTCAGA
TCCTGCCACCCACACTTTTTCCAGCCGCTCAGCGTCACCCAGGAGATCCAGCACCTGTTCCTCGCAAAAG
GCGTCCCACTCAGCCATGGCCACTGTCCCGTTTCCACAGTGCTTAGGGAACCCCATGCTCCTGCATCGAT
AGCGGGGATGTTTGCGCCCTCCGCCGGCAAACTTGTATGCTGGCTCTCCACAGACGGCGCAGAACAGCAC
CCTCAGGAGCAGGCTTGGGGTGCTCACGGCAGGTTTGGCGCGACTAGTCTTGACCAGTTCTGCCCGCAGA
GCTTCGAGCTGCTCTCTGGTGAGAATAGGCTCAGCCCTCACCAGAGGGGCTCCGTCATCGTCCCGGA
